>Addgene plasmid #39548 | pAraGFP | depositor full sequence | sequence record 49949 | pAraGFP
AGATCTATCGGCGTTAAACCCGCCACCAGATGGGCATTAAACGAGTATCCCGGCAGCAGGGGATCATTTT
GCGCTTCAGCCATACTTTTCATACTCCCGCCATTCAGAGAAGAAACCAATTGTCCATATTGCATCAGACA
TTGCCGTCACTGCGTCTTTTACTGGCTCTTCTCGCTAACCAAACCGGTAACCCCGCTTATTAAAAGCATT
CTGTAACAAAGCGGGACCAAAGCCATGACAAAAACGCGTAACAAAAGTGTCTATAATCACGGCAGAAAAG
TCCACATTGATTATTTGCACGGCGTCACACTTTGCTATGCCATAGCATTTTTATCCATAAGATTAGCGGA
TCCTACCTGACGCTTTTTATCGCAACTCTCTACTGTTTCTCCATACCCGTTTTTTTGGGCTAGCGAATTC
GAGCTCGGTACCCGGGGATCCTCTAGATTTAATGAAGGAGATATACATATGAGTAAAGGAGAAGAACTTT
TCACTGGAGTGGTCCCAGTTCTTGTTGAATTAGATGGCGATGTTAATGGGCAAAAATTCTCTGTCAGTGG
AGAGGGTGAAGGTGATGCAACATACGGAAAACTTACCCTTAATTTTATTTGCACTACTGGGAAGCTACCT
GTTCCATGGCCAACACTTGTCACTACTTTCTCTTATGGTGTTCAATGCTTCTCAAGATACCCAGATCATA
TGAAACAGCATGACTTTTTCAAGAGTGCCATGCCCGAAGGTTATGTACAGGAAAGAACTATATTTTACAA
AGATGACGGGAACTACAAGACACGTGCTGAAGTCAAGTTTGAAGGTGATACCCTTGTTAATAGAATCGAG
TTAAAAGGTATTGATTTTAAAGAAGATGGAAACATTCTTGGACACAAAATGGAATACAACTATAACTCAC
ATAATGTATACATCATGGGAGACAAACCAAAGAATGGCATCAAAGTTAACTTCAAAATTAGACACAACAT
TAAAGATGGAAGCGTTCAATTAGCAGACCATTATCAACAAAATACTCCAATTGGCGATGGCCCTGTCCTT
TTACCAGACAACCATTACCTGTCCACACAATCTGCCCTTTCCAAAGATCCCAACGAAAAGAGAGATCACA
TGATCCTTCTTGAGTTTGTAACAGCTGCTAGGATTACACATGGCATGGATGAACTATACAAAAAGCTTGG
CTGTTTTGGCGGATGAGAGAAGATTTTCAGCCTGATACAGATTAAATCAGAACGCAGAAGCGGTCTGATA
AAACAGAATTTGCCTGGCGGCAGTAGCGCGGTGGTCCCACCTGACCCCATGCCGAACTCAGAAGTGAAAC
GCCGTAGCGCCGATGGTAGTGTGGGGTCTCCCCATGCGAGAGTAGGGAACTGCCAGGCATCAAATAAAAC
GAAAGGCTCAGTCGAAAGACTGGGCCTTTCGTTTTATCTGTTGTTTGTCGGTGAACGCTCTCCTGAGTAG
GACAAATCCGCCGGGAGCGGATTTGAACGTTGCGAAGCAACGGCCCGGAGGGTGGCGGGCAGGACGCCCG
CCATAAACTGCCAGGCATCAAATTAAGCAGAAGGCCATCCTGACGGATGGCCTTTTTGCGTTTCTACAAA
CTCTTTTGTTTATTTTTCTAAATACATTCAAATATGTATCCGCTCATGAGACAATAACCCTGATAAATGC
TTCAATAATATTGAAAAAGGAAGAGTATGAGTATTCAACATTTCCGTGTCGCCCTTATTCCCTTTTTTGC
GGCATTTTGCCTTCCTGTTTTTGCTCACCCAGAAACGCTGGTGAAAGTAAAAGATGCTGAAGATCAGTTG
GGTGCACGAGTGGGTTACATCGAACTGGATCTCAACAGCGGTAAGATCCTTGAGAGTTTTCGCCCCGAAG
AACGTTTTCCAATGATGAGCACTTTTAAAGTTCTGCTATGTGGCGCGGTATTATCCCGTGTTGACGCCGG
GCAAGAGCAACTCGGTCGCCGCATACACTATTCTCAGAATGACTTGGTTGAGTACTCACCAGTCACAGAA
AAGCATCTTACGGATGGCATGACAGTAAGAGAATTATGCAGTGCTGCCATAACCATGAGTGATAACACTG
CGGCCAACTTACTTCTGACAACGATCGGAGGACCGAAGGAGCTAACCGCTTTTTTGCACAACATGGGGGA
TCATGTAACTCGCCTTGATCGTTGGGAACCGGAGCTGAATGAAGCCATACCAAACGACGAGCGTGACACC
ACGATGCCTGCAGCAATGGCAACAACGTTGCGCAAACTATTAACTGGCGAACTACTTACTCTAGCTTCCC
GGCAACAATTAATAGACTGGATGGAGGCGGATAAAGTTGCAGGACCACTTCTGCGCTCGGCCCTTCCGGC
TGGCTGGTTTATTGCTGATAAATCTGGAGCCGGTGAGCGTGGGTCTCGCGGTATCATTGCAGCACTGGGG
CCAGATGGTAAGCCCTCCCGTATCGTAGTTATCTACACGACGGGGAGTCAGGCAACTATGGATGAACGAA
ATAGACAGATCGCTGAGATAGGTGCCTCACTGATTAAGCATTGGTAACTGTCAGACCAAGTTTACTCATA
TATACTTTAGATTGATT
[125 nt withheld, positions 2608-2732]
C
[141 nt withheld, positions 2734-2874]
CCTTTGACGTTGGAGTCCACGTTCTTTAATAGTGGACTCTTGTTCCAAACTTGAACAACACTCAACCCTA
TCTCGGGCTATTCTTTTGATTTATAAGGGATTTTGCCGATTTCGGCCTATTGGTTAAAAAATGAGCTGAT
TTAACAAAAATTTAACGCGAATTTTAACAAAATATTAACGTTTACAATTTAAAAGGATCTAGGTGAAGAT
CCTTTTTGATAATCTCATGACCAAAATCCCTTAACGTGAGTTTTCGTTCCACTGAGCGTCAGACCCCGTA
GAAAAGATCAAAGGATCTTCTTGAGATCCTTTTTTTCTGCGCGTAATCTGCTGCTTGCAAACAAAAAAAC
CACCGCTACCAGCGGTGGTTTGTTTGCCGGATCAAGAGCTACCAACTCTTTTTCCGAAGGTAACTGGCTT
CAGCAGAGCGCAGATACCAAATACTGTCCTTCTAGTGTAGCCGTAGTTAGGCCACCACTTCAAGAACTCT
GTAGCACCGCCTACATACCTCGCTCTGCTAATCCTGTTACCAGTGGCTGCTGCCAGTGGCGATAAGTCGT
GTCTTACCGGGTTGGACTCAAGACGATAGTTACCGGATAAGGCGCAGCGGTCGGGCTGAACGGGGGGTTC
GTGCACACAGCCCAGCTTGGAGCGAACGACCTACACCGAACTGAGATACCTACAGCGTGAGCTATGAGAA
AGCGCCACGCTTCCCGAAGGGAGAAAGGCGGACAGGTATCCGGTAAGCGGCAGGGTCGGAACAGGAGAGC
GCACGAGGGAGCTTCCAGGGGGAAACGCCTGGTATCTTTATAGTCCTGTCGGGTTTCGCCACCTCTGACT
TGAGCGTCGATTTTTGTGATGCTCGTCAGGGGGGCGGAGCCTATGGAAAAACGCCAGCAACGCGGCCTTT
TTACGGTTCCTGGCCTTTTGCTGGCCTTTTGCTCACATGTTCTTTCCTGCGTTATCCCCTGATTCTGTGG
ATAACCGTATTACCGCCTTTGAGTGAGCTGATACCGCTCGCCGCAGCCGAACGACCGAGCGCAGCGAGTC
AGTGAGCGAGGAAGCGGAAGAGCGCCTGATGCGGTATTTTCTCCTTACGCATCTGTGCGGTAGGTACC
Features (pLannotate 1.2.2; 12 found; start..end, strand, type, name):
      7..83      -  CDS            araC (fragment): L-arabinose regulatory protein; araC
    110..394     +  promoter       araBAD promoter: araBAD; promoter of the L-arabinose operon of E. coli; the araC regulatory gene is transcribed in the opposite direction (Guzman et al., 1995)
    415..447     +  misc_feature   MCS (fragment): pUC18/19 multiple cloning site
    469..1182    +  CDS            GFP: green fluorescent protein
   1272..1387    +  ncRNA          5S rRNA: Accession: RF00001 - 5S ribosomal RNA
   1391..1477    +  terminator     rrnB T1 terminator: Escherichia coli rrnB; transcription terminator T1 from the E. coli rrnB gene
   1569..1596    +  terminator     rrnB T2 terminator: transcription terminator T2 from the E. coli rrnB gene
   1615..1706    +  promoter       AmpR promoter: bla
   1707..2567    +  CDS            AmpR: β-lactamase; bla; confers resistance to ampicillin, carbenicillin, and related antibiotics
   2609..3064    +  rep_origin     f1 ori (sequence partly withheld): f1 bacteriophage origin of replication; arrow indicates direction of (+) strand synthesis
   3175..3763    +  rep_origin     ori: high-copy-number ColE1/pMB1/pBR322/pUC origin of replication
   3949..3986    -  misc_feature   bom (fragment): basis of mobility region from pBR322
