[The description below was written by a language model from this plasmid's Addgene catalogue record and pLannotate feature annotations shown in this document.]
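Description:
pAraGFP is a bacterial expression plasmid built on the pBAD18 backbone that places a green fluorescent protein reporter under the control of the L-arabinose-responsive araBAD promoter of E. coli. It is propagated in E. coli from a high-copy ColE1/pMB1-type origin and selected with ampicillin through a β-lactamase (AmpR) cassette driven by its own bla promoter. The annotated 3,992 nt depositor sequence also carries an f1 bacteriophage origin, which allows single-stranded DNA production with helper phage, and a fragment of the pBR322 bom (basis of mobility) region.

The eGFP coding sequence was inserted between the XbaI and HindIII sites, both retained, and sits downstream of the araBAD promoter and a remnant of the pUC-type multiple cloning site. It is followed by the rrnB region, comprising the 5S rRNA sequence and the T1 and T2 terminators, which stops transcription before the resistance gene. Only a short fragment of the divergently transcribed araC regulator gene is annotated, so the plasmid does not appear to encode a functional AraC protein. Activation of the promoter would therefore depend on AraC activity supplied from elsewhere. This arrangement fits the AraTM assay named in the associated publication title, which concerns identifying juxtamembrane interactions in cell membranes, with GFP fluorescence presumably serving as the readout of araBAD promoter activity. The record itself does not spell out how the assay is configured. The depositor notes that the verified GFP sequence differs slightly from the deposited sequence, and that these differences do not affect plasmid function.
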