Addgene plasmid #39548: pAraGFP
Depositing lab: Bryan Berger. Depositing organization: Lehigh University. Publication: Identifying Key Juxtamembrane Interactions in Cell Membranes Using AraTM. Su PC, Berger BW. J Biol Chem. 2012 Jul 22. 10.1074/jbc.M112.396895 PubMed 22822084.
Backbone
  Vector backbone: pBAD18
  Vector type: Bacterial Expression
Growth in bacteria
  Bacterial resistance: Ampicillin, 100 μg/mL
  Growth temperature: 37°C
  Growth strain: DH5alpha
  Copy number: High Copy
Gene/Insert
  Gene/Insert name: eGFP
  Cloning method: Restriction Enzyme; 5′ cloning site XbaI (not destroyed); 3′ cloning site HindIII (not destroyed)
  Sequencing primers: 5′ ATG CCA TAG CAT TTT TAT CC
Terms and licenses: Academic/Nonprofit Terms; Industry Terms: Not Available to Industry
Depositor comments: Please see the Addgene verified sequence to see the exact GFP sequence. Note that these differences compared to the depositor's sequence do not affect plasmid function.
How to cite: pAraGFP was a gift from Bryan Berger (Addgene plasmid # 39548 ; http://n2t.net/addgene:39548 ; RRID:Addgene_39548)
