>Addgene plasmid #39548 | pAraGFP | addgene partial sequence | sequence record 51662 | pBAD-F 5'-ATGCCATAGCATTTTTATCC-3'
CTGACGCTTTTATCGCACTCTCTACTGTTTCTCCATACCCGTTTTTTTGGGCTAGCGAATTCGAGCTCGG
TACCCGGGGATCCTCTAGATTTAAGAAGGAGATATACATATGAGTAAAGGAGAAGAACTTTTCACTGGAG
TTGTCCCAATTCTTGTTGAATTAGATGGTGATGTTAATGGGCACAAATTTTCTGTCAGTGGAGAGGGTGA
AGGTGATGCAACATACGGAAAACTTACCCTTAAATTTATTTGCACTACTGGAAAACTACCTGTTCCATGG
CCAACACTTGTCACTACTTTCGCGTATGGTCTTCAATGCTTTGCGAGATACCCAGATCATATGAAACAGC
ATGACTTTTTCAAGAGTGCCATGCCCGAAGGTTATGTACAGGAAAGAACTATATTTTTCAAAGATGACGG
GAACTACAAGACACGTGCTGAAGTCAAGTTTGAAGGTGATACCCTTGTTAATAGAATCGAGTTAAAAGGT
ATTGATTTTAAAGAAGATGGAAACATTCTTGGACACAAATTGGAATACAACTATAACTCACACAATGTAT
ACATCATGGCAGACAAACAAAAGAATGGAATCAAAGTTAACTTCAAAATTAGACACAACATTGAAGATGG
AAGCGTTCAACTAGCAGACCATTATCAACAAAATACTCCAATTGGCGATGGCCCTGTCCTTTTACCAGAC
AACCATTACCTGTCCACACAATCTGCCCTTTCGAAAGATCCCAACGAAAAGAGAGACCACATGGTCCTTC
TTGAGTTTGTAACAGCTGCTGGGATTACACATGGCATGGATGAACTATACAAATAAATGTCCAGACCTGC
AGGCATGCAAGCTTGGCTGTTTTGGCGGATGAGAGAAGATTTTCAGCCTGATACAGATTAAATCAGAACG
CAGA
